Addgene plasmid #119314: PHAGE-P CMVt N-HA hE6-AP I (AA 55-852)
Purpose: lentiviral vector for expression of HA-Tagged E6-AP I AA 55-852 in mammalian cells
Depositing lab: Peter Howley. Depositing organization: Harvard Medical School. Publication: Angelman syndrome-associated point mutations in the Zn-binding N-terminal (AZUL) domain of UBE3A ubiquitin ligase inhibit binding to the proteasome. Kuhnle S, Martinez-Noel G, Leclere F, Hayes SD, Harper JW, Howley PM. J Biol Chem. 2018 Sep 26. pii: RA118.004653. doi: 10.1074/jbc.RA118.004653. PubMed 30257870.
Backbone
  Vector backbone: PHAGE
  Backbone size w/o insert (bp): 7818
  Total vector size (bp): 10209
  Vector type: Lentiviral
  Selectable markers: Puromycin
Growth in bacteria
  Bacterial resistance: Ampicillin, 100 μg/mL
  Growth temperature: 37°C
  Growth strain: NEB Stable
  Copy number: Unknown
Gene/Insert
  Gene/Insert name: E6-AP I (alt name: UBE3A)
  Species: H. sapiens (human)
  Insert size (bp): 2394
  Mutation: Only AA 55-852
  Entrez Gene: UBE3A (a.k.a. ANCR, AS, E6-AP, EPVE6AP, HPVE6A, PIX1)
  Promoter: CMV
  Tag / fusion protein: HA (N terminal on backbone)
  Cloning method: Gateway Cloning
  Sequencing primers: 5′ CMV-F; 3′ MSCV-rev
Terms and licenses: Academic/Nonprofit Terms; Industry Terms: Not Available to Industry
How to cite: PHAGE-P CMVt N-HA hE6-AP I (AA 55-852) was a gift from Peter Howley (Addgene plasmid # 119314 ; http://n2t.net/addgene:119314 ; RRID:Addgene_119314)
