[The description below was written by a language model from this plasmid's Addgene catalogue record and pLannotate feature annotations shown in this document.]
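Description:
PHAGE-P CMVt N-HA hE6-AP I (AA 55-852) is an HIV-1-derived lentiviral expression vector of about 10.2 kb, built on the pHAGE backbone, for producing an HA-tagged, N-terminally truncated form of human E6-AP (UBE3A) isoform I in mammalian cells. It is propagated in E. coli through a high-copy ColE1/pUC-type origin and ampicillin resistance. The viral portion carries a truncated 5' LTR, the Ψ packaging signal with an adjoining gag fragment, the Rev response element, the cPPT/CTS and a self-inactivating ΔU3 3' LTR. These elements allow the genome to be packaged when helper functions are supplied in trans, and they leave the integrated provirus without LTR promoter activity.

The payload is driven by the CMV immediate-early enhancer and promoter. Short tet operator matches lie immediately downstream, which is consistent with the "CMVt" name and suggests a tetracycline-repressible CMV arrangement, although the record does not spell this out. An HA epitope supplied by the backbone precedes the UBE3A coding sequence, which was introduced by Gateway recombination; an attB2 site remains at its 3' end. The insert encodes only residues 55–852. According to the associated publication's topic, this removes at least part of the N-terminal Zn-binding AZUL domain implicated in proteasome binding. Downstream, a mouse PGK promoter drives puromycin N-acetyltransferase for selecting transduced cells, and a WPRE ahead of the 3' LTR enhances transcript expression.

The construct suits stable expression of the truncated ubiquitin ligase for HA-based detection or pulldown, for example as a deletion control alongside full-length or Angelman syndrome-associated mutant E6-AP.
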