Features (pLannotate 1.2.2; 30 found; start..end, strand, type, name):
    377..634     +  LTR            5' LTR (truncated): truncated 5' long terminal repeat (LTR) from HIV-1
    681..806     +  misc_feature   HIV-1 Ψ: packaging signal of human immunodeficiency virus type 1
    790..1128    +  CDS            HIV-1 gag (fragment): gag protein from human immunodeficiency virus 1; gag
   1303..1536    +  misc_feature   RRE: The Rev response element (RRE) of HIV-1 allows for Rev-dependent mRNA export from the nucleus to the cytoplasm.
   1913..2013    +  CDS            Rev (fragment): human immunodeficiency virus 1 (HIV-1) Rev protein; rev; enhances nuclear export of unspliced and incompletely spliced viral mRNAs
   2058..2175    +  misc_feature   cPPT/CTS: central polypurine tract and central termination sequence of HIV-1
   2227..2530    +  enhancer       CMV enhancer: human cytomegalovirus immediate early enhancer
   2531..2734    +  promoter       CMV promoter: human cytomegalovirus (CMV) immediate early promoter
   2736..2755    +  promoter       PLtetO-1 promoter (fragment): modified phage lambda PL promoter with tet operator sites (Lutz and Bujard, 1997)
   2757..2776    +  promoter       PLtetO-1 promoter (fragment): modified phage lambda PL promoter with tet operator sites (Lutz and Bujard, 1997)
   2784..2817    +  promoter       TRE3GV promoter (fragment): 3rd-generation Tet-responsive promoter that can be activated by binding of Tet-On® 3G, optimized for retroviral and lentiviral vectors
   2908..2934    +  CDS            3xHA (fragment): three tandem HA epitope tags
   2956..5367    +  CDS            UBE3A (fragment): UBE3A_HUMAN - Also known as E6AP From Homo sapiens (Human).
   5370..5394    -  protein_bind   attB2: mutant version of attB; recombination site for the Gateway® BP reaction BP Clonase™
   5413..5912    +  promoter       PGK promoter: mouse phosphoglycerate kinase 1 promoter
   5933..6532    +  CDS            PuroR: puromycin N-acetyltransferase; pac from Streptomyces alboniger; confers resistance to puromycin
   6599..7187    +  misc_feature   WPRE: woodchuck hepatitis virus posttranscriptional regulatory element
   7195..7260    +  CDS            nef (fragment): NEF_HV1Z2 - Experimental evidence at protein level: Swiss-Prot protein existence level 1. Extracellular Nef protein targets CD4(+) T-lymphocytes for apoptosis by interacting with CXCR4 surface receptors. From Human immunodeficiency virus type 1 group M subtype D (isolate Z2/CDC-Z34) (HIV-1).
   7262..7495    +  LTR            3' LTR (ΔU3): self-inactivating 3' long terminal repeat (LTR) from HIV-1
   7700..7804    +  promoter       AmpR promoter: bla
   7805..8665    +  CDS            AmpR: β-lactamase; bla; confers resistance to ampicillin, carbenicillin, and related antibiotics
   8836..9424    +  rep_origin     ori: high-copy-number ColE1/pMB1/pBR322/pUC origin of replication
   9607..9661    +  CDS            lacI (fragment): lac repressor; lacI; The lac repressor binds to the lac operator to inhibit transcription in E. coli. This inhibition can be relieved by adding lactose or isopropyl-β-D-thiogalactopyranoside (IPTG).
   9667..9760    +  rep_origin     SV40 ori (fragment): SV40 origin of replication
   9785..9822    +  CDS            lacI (fragment): lac repressor; lacI; The lac repressor binds to the lac operator to inhibit transcription in E. coli. This inhibition can be relieved by adding lactose or isopropyl-β-D-thiogalactopyranoside (IPTG).
   9835..9856    +  protein_bind   CAP binding site: CAP binding activates transcription in the presence of cAMP. E. coli catabolite activator protein
   9871..9901    +  promoter       lac promoter: promoter for the E. coli lac operon
   9909..9925    +  protein_bind   lac operator: The lac repressor binds to the lac operator to inhibit transcription in E. coli. This inhibition can be relieved by adding lactose or isopropyl-β-D-thiogalactopyranoside (IPTG). lac repressor encoded by lacI
   9959..10042   +  polyA_signal   SV40 poly(A) signal (fragment): SV40 polyadenylation signal
  10209..329     +  CDS            nef (fragment) (across the origin): NEF_HV1BR - Experimental evidence at protein level: Swiss-Prot protein existence level 1. Extracellular Nef protein targets CD4(+) T-lymphocytes for apoptosis by interacting with CXCR4 surface receptors (PubMed:14990729). From Human immunodeficiency virus type 1 group M subtype B (isolate BRU/LAI) (HIV-1).
>Addgene plasmid #119314 | PHAGE-P CMVt N-HA hE6-AP I (AA 55-852) | addgene full sequence | sequence record 237899 | Addgene NGS Result
TGGAAGGGCTAATTCACTCCCAAAGAAGACAAGATATCCTTGATCTGTGGATCTACCACACACAAGGCTA
CTTCCCTGATTAGCAGAACTACACACCAGGGCCAGGGGTCAGATATCCACTGACCTTTGGATGGTGCTAC
AAGCTAGTACCAGTTGAGCCAGATAAGGTAGAAGAGGCCAATAAAGGAGAGAACACCAGCTTGTTACACC
CTGTGAGCCTGCATGGGATGGATGACCCGGAGAGAGAAGTGTTAGAGTGGAGGTTTGACAGCCGCCTAGC
ATTTCATCACGTGGCCCGAGAGCTGCATCCGGAGTACTTCAAGAACTGCTGATATCGAGCTTGCTACAAG
GGACTTTCCGCTGGGGACTTTCCAGGGAGGCGTGGCCTGGGCGGGACTGGGGAGTGGCGAGCCCTCAGAT
CCTGCATATAAGCAGCTGCTTTTTGCCTGTACTGGGTCTCTCTGGTTAGACCAGATCTGAGCCTGGGAGC
TCTCTGGCTAACTAGGGAACCCACTGCTTAAGCCTCAATAAAGCTTGCCTTGAGTGCTTCAAGTAGTGTG
TGCCCGTCTGTTGTGTGACTCTGGTAACTAGAGATCCCTCAGACCCTTTTAGTCAGTGTGGAAAATCTCT
AGCAGTGGCGCCCGAACAGGGACTTGAAAGCGAAAGGGAAACCAGAGGAGCTCTCTCGACGCAGGACTCG
GCTTGCTGAAGCGCGCACGGCAAGAGGCGAGGGGCGGCGACTGGTGAGTACGCCAAAAATTTTGACTAGC
GGAGGCTAGAAGGAGAGAGATGGGTGCGAGAGCGTCAGTATTAAGCGGGGGAGAATTAGATCGCGATGGG
AAAAAATTCGGTTAAGGCCAGGGGGAAAGAAAAAATATAAATTAAAACATATAGTATGGGCAAGCAGGGA
GCTAGAACGATTCGCAGTTAATCCTGGCCTGTTAGAAACATCAGAAGGCTGTAGACAAATACTGGGACAG
CTACAACCATCCCTTCAGACAGGATCAGAAGAACTTAGATCATTATATAATACAGTAGCAACCCTCTATT
GTGTGCATCAAAGGATAGAGATAAAAGACACCAAGGAAGCTTTAGACAAGATAGAGGAAGAGCAAAACAA
AAGTAAGACCACCGCACAGCAAGCGGCCGGCCGCTGATCTTCAGACCTGGAGGAGGAGATATGAGGGACA
ATTGGAGAAGTGAATTATATAAATATAAAGTAGTAAAAATTGAACCATTAGGAGTAGCACCCACCAAGGC
AAAGAGAAGAGTGGTGCAGAGAGAAAAAAGAGCAGTGGGAATAGGAGCTTTGTTCCTTGGGTTCTTGGGA
GCAGCAGGAAGCACTATGGGCGCAGCGTCAATGACGCTGACGGTACAGGCCAGACAATTATTGTCTGGTA
TAGTGCAGCAGCAGAACAATTTGCTGAGGGCTATTGAGGCGCAACAGCATCTGTTGCAACTCACAGTCTG
GGGCATCAAGCAGCTCCAGGCAAGAATCCTGGCTGTGGAAAGATACCTAAAGGATCAACAGCTCCTGGGG
ATTTGGGGTTGCTCTGGAAAACTCATTTGCACCACTGCTGTGCCTTGGAATGCTAGTTGGAGTAATAAAT
CTCTGGAACAGATTTGGAATCACACGACCTGGATGGAGTGGGACAGAGAAATTAACAATTACACAAGCTT
AATACACTCCTTAATTGAAGAATCGCAAAACCAGCAAGAAAAGAATGAACAAGAATTATTGGAATTAGAT
AAATGGGCAAGTTTGTGGAATTGGTTTAACATAACAAATTGGCTGTGGTATATAAAATTATTCATAATGA
TAGTAGGAGGCTTGGTAGGTTTAAGAATAGTTTTTGCTGTACTTTCTATAGTGAATAGAGTTAGGCAGGG
ATATTCACCATTATCGTTTCAGACCCACCTCCCAACCCCGAGGGGACCCGACAGGCCCGAAGGAATAGAA
GAAGAAGGTGGAGAGAGAGACAGAGACAGATCCATTCGATTAGTGAACGGATCTCGACGGTATCGCCGAA
TTCACAAATGGCAGTATTCATCCACAATTTTAAAAGAAAAGGGGGGATTGGGGGGTACAGTGCAGGGGAA
AGAATAGTAGACATAATAGCAACAGACATACAAACTAAAGAATTACAAAAACAAATTACAAAAATTCAAA
ATTTTCGGGTTTATTACAGGGACAGCAGAGATCCAGTTTGGACTAGTGGAGTTCCGCGTTACATAACTTA
CGGTAAATGGCCCGCCTGGCTGACCGCCCAACGACCCCCGCCCATTGACGTCAATAATGACGTATGTTCC
CATAGTAACGCCAATAGGGACTTTCCATTGACGTCAATGGGTGGAGTATTTACGGTAAACTGCCCACTTG
GCAGTACATCAAGTGTATCATATGCCAAGTACGCCCCCTATTGACGTCAATGACGGTAAATGGCCCGCCT
GGCATTATGCCCAGTACATGACCTTATGGGACTTTCCTACTTGGCAGTACATCTACGTATTAGTCATCGC
TATTACCATGGTGATGCGGTTTTGGCAGTACATCAATGGGCGTGGATAGCGGTTTGACTCACGGGGATTT
CCAAGTCTCCACCCCATTGACGTCAATGGGAGTTTGTTTTGGCACCAAAATCAACGGGACTTTCCAAAAT
GTCGTAACAACTCCGCCCCATTGACGCAAATGGGCGGTAGGCGTGTACGGTGGGAGGTCTATATAAGCAG
AGCTCTCCCTATCAGTGATAGAGATCTCCCTATCAGTGATAGAGATCGTCGACGAGCTCGTTTAGTGAAC
CGTCAGATCGCCTGGAGACGCCATCCACGCTGTTTTGACCTCCATAGAAGACACCGGGACCGATCCAGCC
TCCGGACTCTAGCGTTTAAACGCTAGCCACCATGGCGTACCCATACGATGTTCCAGATTACGCTGCTCGA
GGTTATCAAACAAGTTTGTACAAAAAAGTTGGCATTAATGCAAAACTCTGTGATCCTCATCCCTCCAAGA
AAGGAGCAAGCTCAGCTTACCTTGAGAACTCGAAAGGTGCCCCCAACAACTCCTGCTCTGAGATAAAAAT
GAACAAGAAAGGCGCTAGAATTGATTTTAAAGATGTGACTTACTTAACAGAAGAGAAGGTATATGAAATT
CTTGAATTATGTAGAGAAAGAGAGGATTATTCCCCTTTAATCCGTGTTATTGGAAGAGTTTTTTCTAGTG
CTGAGGCATTGGTACAGAGCTTCCGGAAAGTTAAACAACACACCAAGGAAGAACTGAAATCTCTTCAAGC
AAAAGATGAAGACAAAGATGAAGATGAAAAGGAAAAAGCTGCATGTTCTGCTGCTGCTATGGAAGAAGAC
TCAGAAGCATCTTCCTCAAGGATAGGTGATAGCTCACAGGGAGACAACAATTTGCAAAAATTAGGCCCTG
ATGATGTGTCTGTGGATATTGATGCCATTAGAAGGGTCTACACCAGATTGCTCTCTAATGAAAAAATTGA
AACTGCCTTTCTCAATGCACTTGTATATTTGTCACCTAACGTGGAATGTGACTTGACGTATCACAATGTA
TACTCTCGAGATCCTAATTATCTGAATTTGTTCATTATCGTAATGGAGAATAGAAATCTCCACAGTCCTG
AATATCTGGAAATGGCTTTGCCATTATTTTGCAAAGCGATGAGCAAGCTACCCCTTGCAGCCCAAGGAAA
ACTGATCAGACTGTGGTCTAAATACAATGCAGACCAGATTCGGAGAATGATGGAGACATTTCAGCAACTT
ATTACTTATAAAGTCATAAGCAATGAATTTAACAGTCGAAATCTAGTGAATGATGATGATGCCATTGTTG
CTGCTTCGAAGTGCTTGAAAATGGTTTACTATGCAAATGTAGTGGGAGGGGAAGTGGACACAAATCACAA
TGAAGAAGATGATGAAGAGCCCATCCCTGAGTCCAGCGAGCTGACACTTCAGGAACTTTTGGGAGAAGAA
AGAAGAAACAAGAAAGGTCCTCGAGTGGACCCCCTGGAAACTGAACTTGGTGTTAAAACCCTGGATTGTC
GAAAACCACTTATCCCTTTTGAAGAGTTTATTAATGAACCACTGAATGAGGTTCTAGAAATGGATAAAGA
TTATACTTTTTTCAAAGTAGAAACAGAGAACAAATTCTCTTTTATGACATGTCCCTTTATATTGAATGCT
GTCACAAAGAATTTGGGATTATATTATGACAATAGAATTCGCATGTACAGTGAACGAAGAATCACTGTTC
TCTACAGCTTAGTTCAAGGACAGCAGTTGAATCCATATTTGAGACTCAAAGTTAGACGTGACCATATCAT
AGATGATGCACTTGTCCGGCTAGAGATGATCGCTATGGAAAATCCTGCAGACTTGAAGAAGCAGTTGTAT
GTGGAATTTGAAGGAGAACAAGGAGTTGATGAGGGAGGTGTTTCCAAAGAATTTTTTCAGCTGGTTGTGG
AGGAAATCTTCAATCCAGATATTGGTATGTTCACATACGATGAATCTACAAAATTGTTTTGGTTTAATCC
ATCTTCTTTTGAAACTGAGGGTCAGTTTACTCTGATTGGCATAGTACTGGGTCTGGCTATTTACAATAAC
TGTATACTGGATGTACATTTTCCCATGGTTGTCTACAGGAAGCTAATGGGGAAAAAAGGAACTTTTCGTG
ACTTGGGAGACTCTCACCCAGTTCTATATCAGAGTTTAAAAGATTTATTGGAGTATGAAGGGAATGTGGA
AGATGACATGATGATCACTTTCCAGATATCACAGACAGATCTTTTTGGTAACCCAATGATGTATGATCTA
AAGGAAAATGGTGATAAAATTCCAATTACAAATGAAAACAGGAAGGAATTTGTCAATCTTTATTCTGACT
ACATTCTCAATAAATCAGTAGAAAAACAGTTCAAGGCTTTTCGGAGAGGTTTTCATATGGTGACCAATGA
ATCTCCCTTAAAGTACTTATTCAGACCAGAAGAAATTGAATTGCTTATATGTGGAAGCCGGAATCTAGAT
TTCCAAGCACTAGAAGAAACTACAGAATATGACGGTGGCTATACCAGGGACTCTGTTCTGATTAGGGAGT
TCTGGGAAATCGTTCATTCATTTACAGATGAACAGAAAAGACTCTTCTTGCAGTTTACAACGGGCACAGA
CAGAGCACCTGTGGGAGGACTAGGAAAATTAAAGATGATTATAGCCAAAAATGGCCCAGACACAGAAAGG
TTACCTACATCTCATACTTGCTTTAATGTGCTTTTACTTCCGGAATACTCAAGCAAAGAAAAACTTAAAG
AGAGATTGTTGAAGGCCATCACGTATGCCAAAGGATTTGGCATGCTGTAACCCAACTTTCTTGTACAAAG
TGGTTCGATAACGAATTCTACCGGGTAGGGGAGGCGCTTTTCCCAAGGCAGTCTGGAGCATGCGCTTTAG
CAGCCCCGCTGGGCACTTGGCGCTACACAAGTGGCCTCTGGCCTCGCACACATTCCACATCCACCGGTAG
GCGCCAACCGGCTCCGTTCTTTGGTGGCCCCTTCGCGCCACCTTCTACTCCTCCCCTAGTCAGGAAGTTC
CCCCCCGCCCCGCAGCTCGCGTCGTGCAGGACGTGACAAATGGAAGTAGCACGTCTCACTAGTCTCGTGC
AGATGGACAGCACCGCTGAGCAATGGAAGCGGGTAGGCCTTTGGGGCAGCGGCCAATAGCAGCTTTGCTC
CTTCGCTTTCTGGGCTCAGAGGCTGGGAAGGGGTGGGTCCGGGGGCGGGCTCAGGGGCGGGCTCAGGGGC
GGGGCGGGCGCCCGAAGGTCCTCCGGAGGCCCGGCATTCTGCACGCTTCAAAAGCGCACGTCTGCCGCGC
TGTTCTCCTCTTCCTCATCTCCGGGCCTTTCGACCTGCAGCCCAAGCTTACCATGACCGAGTACAAGCCC
ACGGTGCGCCTCGCCACCCGCGACGACGTCCCCAGGGCCGTACGCACCCTCGCCGCCGCGTTCGCCGACT
ACCCCGCCACGCGCCACACCGTCGATCCGGACCGCCACATCGAGCGGGTCACCGAGCTGCAAGAACTCTT
CCTCACGCGCGTCGGGCTCGACATCGGCAAGGTGTGGGTCGCGGACGACGGCGCCGCGGTGGCGGTCTGG
ACCACGCCGGAGAGCGTCGAAGCGGGGGCGGTGTTCGCCGAGATCGGCCCGCGCATGGCCGAGTTGAGCG
GTTCCCGGCTGGCCGCGCAGCAACAGATGGAAGGCCTCCTGGCGCCGCACCGGCCCAAGGAGCCCGCGTG
GTTCCTGGCCACCGTCGGCGTCTCGCCCGACCACCAGGGCAAGGGTCTGGGCAGCGCCGTCGTGCTCCCC
GGAGTGGAGGCGGCCGAGCGCGCCGGGGTGCCCGCCTTCCTGGAGACCTCCGCGCCCCGCAACCTCCCCT
TCTACGAGCGGCTCGGCTTCACCGTCACCGCCGACGTCGAGGTGCCCGAAGGACCGCGCACCTGGTGCAT
GACCCGCAAGCCCGGTGCCTGACGCCCGCCCCACGACCCGCAGCGCCCGACCGAAAGGAGCGCACGACCC
CATGCATCGATAGATCCTAATCAACCTCTGGATTACAAAATTTGTGAAAGATTGACTGGTATTCTTAACT
ATGTTGCTCCTTTTACGCTATGTGGATACGCTGCTTTAATGCCTTTGTATCATGCTATTGCTTCCCGTAT
GGCTTTCATTTTCTCCTCCTTGTATAAATCCTGGTTGCTGTCTCTTTATGAGGAGTTGTGGCCCGTTGTC
AGGCAACGTGGCGTGGTGTGCACTGTGTTTGCTGACGCAACCCCCACTGGTTGGGGCATTGCCACCACCT
GTCAGCTCCTTTCCGGGACTTTCGCTTTCCCCCTCCCTATTGCCACGGCGGAACTCATCGCCGCCTGCCT
TGCCCGCTGCTGGACAGGGGCTCGGCTGTTGGGCACTGACAATTCCGTGGTGTTGTCGGGGAAATCATCG
TCCTTTCCTTGGCTGCTCGCCTGTGTTGCCACCTGGATTCTGCGCGGGACGTCCTTCTGCTACGTCCCTT
CGGCCCTCAATCCAGCGGACCTTCCTTCCCGCGGCCTGCTGCCGGCTCTGCGGCCTCTTCCGCGTCTTCG
CCTTCGCCCTCAGACGAGTCGGATCTCCCTTTGGGCCGCCTCCCCGCCTGAGATCCTTTAAGACCAATGA
CTTACAAGGCAGCTGTAGATCTTAGCCACTTTTTAAAAGAAAAGGGGGGACTGGAAGGGCTAATTCACTC
CCAACGAAGACAAGATCTGCTTTTTGCTTGTACTGGGTCTCTCTGGTTAGACCAGATCTGAGCCTGGGAG
CTCTCTGGCTAACTAGGGAACCCACTGCTTAAGCCTCAATAAAGCTTGCCTTGAGTGCTTCAAGTAGTGT
GTGCCCGTCTGTTGTGTGACTCTGGTAACTAGAGATCCCTCAGACCCTTTTAGTCAGTGTGGAAAATCTC
TAGCAGTAGTAGTTCATGTCATCTTATTATTCAGTATTTATAACTTGCAAAGAAATGAATATCAGAGAGT
GAGAGGCCCGGGTTAATTAAGGAAAGGGCTAGATCATTCTTGAAGACGAAAGGGCCTCGTGATACGCCTA
TTTTTATAGGTTAATGTCATGATAATAATGGTTTCTTAGACGTCAGGTGGCACTTTTCGGGGAAATGTGC
GCGGAACCCCTATTTGTTTATTTTTCTAAATACATTCAAATATGTATCCGCTCATGAGACAATAACCCTG
ATAAATGCTTCAATAATATTGAAAAAGGAAGAGTATGAGTATTCAACATTTCCGTGTCGCCCTTATTCCC
TTTTTTGCGGCATTTTGCCTTCCTGTTTTTGCTCACCCAGAAACGCTGGTGAAAGTAAAAGATGCTGAAG
ATCAGTTGGGTGCACGAGTGGGTTACATCGAACTGGATCTCAACAGCGGTAAGATCCTTGAGAGTTTTCG
CCCCGAAGAACGTTTTCCAATGATGAGCACTTTTAAAGTTCTGCTATGTGGCGCGGTATTATCCCGTGTT
GACGCCGGGCAAGAGCAACTCGGTCGCCGCATACACTATTCTCAGAATGACTTGGTTGAGTACTCACCAG
TCACAGAAAAGCATCTTACGGATGGCATGACAGTAAGAGAATTATGCAGTGCTGCCATAACCATGAGTGA
TAACACTGCGGCCAACTTACTTCTGACAACGATCGGAGGACCGAAGGAGCTAACCGCTTTTTTGCACAAC
ATGGGGGATCATGTAACTCGCCTTGATCGTTGGGAACCGGAGCTGAATGAAGCCATACCAAACGACGAGC
GTGACACCACGATGCCTGTAGCAATGGCAACAACGTTGCGCAAACTATTAACTGGCGAACTACTTACTCT
AGCTTCCCGGCAACAATTAATAGACTGGATGGAGGCGGATAAAGTTGCAGGACCACTTCTGCGCTCGGCC
CTTCCGGCTGGCTGGTTTATTGCTGATAAATCTGGAGCCGGTGAGCGTGGGTCTCGCGGTATCATTGCAG
CACTGGGGCCAGATGGTAAGCCCTCCCGTATCGTAGTTATCTACACGACGGGGAGTCAGGCAACTATGGA
TGAACGAAATAGACAGATCGCTGAGATAGGTGCCTCACTGATTAAGCATTGGTAACTGTCAGACCAAGTT
TACTCATATATACTTTAGATTGATTTAAAACTTCATTTTTAATTTAAAAGGATCTAGGTGAAGATCCTTT
TTGATAATCTCATGACCAAAATCCCTTAACGTGAGTTTTCGTTCCACTGAGCGTCAGACCCCGTAGAAAA
GATCAAAGGATCTTCTTGAGATCCTTTTTTTCTGCGCGTAATCTGCTGCTTGCAAACAAAAAAACCACCG
CTACCAGCGGTGGTTTGTTTGCCGGATCAAGAGCTACCAACTCTTTTTCCGAAGGTAACTGGCTTCAGCA
GAGCGCAGATACCAAATACTGTTCTTCTAGTGTAGCCGTAGTTAGGCCACCACTTCAAGAACTCTGTAGC
ACCGCCTACATACCTCGCTCTGCTAATCCTGTTACCAGTGGCTGCTGCCAGTGGCGATAAGTCGTGTCTT
ACCGGGTTGGACTCAAGACGATAGTTACCGGATAAGGCGCAGCGGTCGGGCTGAACGGGGGGTTCGTGCA
CACAGCCCAGCTTGGAGCGAACGACCTACACCGAACTGAGATACCTACAGCGTGAGCTATGAGAAAGCGC
CACGCTTCCCGAAGGGAGAAAGGCGGACAGGTATCCGGTAAGCGGCAGGGTCGGAACAGGAGAGCGCACG
AGGGAGCTTCCAGGGGGAAACGCCTGGTATCTTTATAGTCCTGTCGGGTTTCGCCACCTCTGACTTGAGC
GTCGATTTTTGTGATGCTCGTCAGGGGGGCGGAGCCTATGGAAAAACGCCAGCAACGCGGCCTTTTTACG
GTTCCTGGCCTTTTGCTGGCCTTTTGCTCACATGTTCTTTCCTGCGTTATCCCCTGATTCTGTGGATAAC
CGTATTACCGCCTTTGAGTGAGCTGATACCGCTCGCCGCAGCCGAACGACCGAGCGCAGCGAGTCAGTGA
GCGAGGAAGCGGAAGAGCGCCCAATACGCAAACCGCCTCTCCCCGCGCGTTGGCCGATTCATTAATGCAG
CAAGCTCATGGCTGACTAATTTTTTTTATTTATGCAGAGGCCGAGGCCGCCTCGGCCTCTGAGCTATTCC
AGAAGTAGTGAGGAGGCTTTTTTGGAGGCCTAGGCTTTTGCAAAAAGCTCCCCGTGGCACGACAGGTTTC
CCGACTGGAAAGCGGGCAGTGAGCGCAACGCAATTAATGTGAGTTAGCTCACTCATTAGGCACCCCAGGC
TTTACACTTTATGCTTCCGGCTCGTATGTTGTGTGGAATTGTGAGCGGATAACAATTTCACACAGGAAAC
AGCTATGACATGATTACGAATTTCACAAATAAAGCATTTTTTTCACTGCATTCTAGTTGTGGTTTGTCCA
AACTCATCAATGTATCTTATCATGTCTGGATCAACTGGATAACTCAAGCTAACCAAAATCATCCCAAACT
TCCCACCCCATACCCTATTACCACTGCCAATTACCTGTGGTTTCATTTACTCTAAACCTGTGATTCCTCT
GAATTATTTTCATTTTAAAGAAATTGTATTTGTTAAATATGTACTACAAACTTAGTAGT
